Addgene plasmid #97187: pBS-AMVpl-γWT-nAchR
Purpose: To determine if structural domains are important for nicotinic acetylcholine receptor (nAChr) channel function via dose-response curves from voltage-clamped oocytes to estimate EC50's and Hill Co
Depositing lab: Henry Lester. Depositing organization: California Institute of Technology. Publication: Channel gating governed symmetrically by conserved leucine residues in the M2 domain of nicotinic receptors. Labarca C, Nowak MW, Zhang H, Tang L, Deshpande P, Lester HA. Nature. 1995 Aug 10. 376(6540):514-6. 10.1038/376514a0 PubMed 7637783.
Backbone
  Vector backbone: pBluescript KS+
  Backbone manufacturer: Stratagene
  Backbone size w/o insert (bp): 2964
  Total vector size (bp): 4743
  Modifications to backbone: NA
  Vector type: Bacterial Expression
Growth in bacteria
  Bacterial resistance: Ampicillin, 100 μg/mL
  Growth temperature: 37°C
  Growth strain: DH5alpha
  Copy number: High Copy
Gene/Insert
  Gene/Insert name: Gamma nicotinic acetylcholine receptor (alt name: γWTnAchR)
  Species: M. musculus (mouse)
  Insert size (bp): 1560
  Mutation: WT
  GenBank ID: P04760.1
  Entrez Gene: Chrng (a.k.a. Achr-3, Acrg)
  Promoter: T7
  Cloning method: Restriction Enzyme; 5′ cloning site Bcl1 (unknown if destroyed); 3′ cloning site Xba1 (unknown if destroyed)
  Sequencing primers: 5′ T7; 3′ pBSKSreverse(+) primer
Resource information
  A portion of this plasmid was derived from a plasmid made by: Lester Lab
Terms and licenses: Academic/Nonprofit Terms; Industry Terms: Not Available to Industry
How to cite: pBS-AMVpl-γWT-nAchR was a gift from Henry Lester (Addgene plasmid # 97187 ; http://n2t.net/addgene:97187 ; RRID:Addgene_97187)
