[The description below was written by a language model from this plasmid's Addgene catalogue record and pLannotate feature annotations shown in this document.]
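Description:
pBS-AMVpl-γWT-nAchR is a pBluescript KS+ based plasmid carrying the wild-type mouse muscle nicotinic acetylcholine receptor gamma subunit (Chrng) downstream of a bacteriophage T7 promoter. It is propagated in E. coli as a high-copy plasmid through the ColE1/pUC-type origin and selected with ampicillin via the β-lactamase gene. An f1 origin is also present, which allows single-stranded DNA production with helper phage. The usual Bluescript remnants (lac promoter and operator, CAP site, lacZα and lacI fragments) flank the cloning region. Although catalogued as a bacterial expression vector, its layout is that of an in vitro transcription template. The roughly 1.56 kb Chrng coding sequence lies on the reverse strand, immediately downstream of and in the same orientation as the T7 promoter. A T3 promoter sits at the opposite end of the insert, facing inward on the antisense side.

The "AMVpl" in the name may refer to an alfalfa mosaic virus leader and polylinker of the kind used to improve translation of injected RNA. However, the feature table annotates no such element, and the record lists no backbone modifications, so this remains an inference from the name. The stated purpose is to test whether structural domains matter for receptor channel function. Dose-response curves from voltage-clamped oocytes are used to estimate EC50 values and Hill coefficients. In that setting, this wild-type gamma construct would presumably be co-expressed with the other receptor subunits and serve as the reference against mutant subunits. The sequenced record (4,629 nt) is slightly shorter than the catalogued total size of 4,743 bp.
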