Features (pLannotate 1.2.2; 12 found; start..end, strand, type, name):
     17..38      +  protein_bind   CAP binding site: CAP binding activates transcription in the presence of cAMP. E. coli catabolite activator protein
     53..83      +  promoter       lac promoter: promoter for the E. coli lac operon
     91..107     +  protein_bind   lac operator: The lac repressor binds to the lac operator to inhibit transcription in E. coli. This inhibition can be relieved by adding lactose or isopropyl-β-D-thiogalactopyranoside (IPTG). lac repressor encoded by lacI
    152..170     +  promoter       T3 promoter: promoter for bacteriophage T3 RNA polymerase
    363..1919    -  CDS            Chrng: ACHG_MOUSE - Also known as Acrg. Experimental evidence at transcript level: Swiss-Prot protein existence level 2. After binding acetylcholine, the AChR responds by an extensive change in conformation that affects all subunits and leads to opening of an ion-conducting channel across the plasma membrane. From Mus musculus (Mouse).
   1970..1988    -  promoter       T7 promoter: promoter for bacteriophage T7 RNA polymerase
   1991..2148    +  CDS            lacZα (fragment): LacZα fragment of β-galactosidase; lacZ fragment
   2153..2581    +  rep_origin     f1 ori (sequence partly withheld): f1 bacteriophage origin of replication; arrow indicates direction of (+) strand synthesis
   2634..2738    +  promoter       AmpR promoter: bla
   2739..3599    +  CDS            AmpR: β-lactamase; bla; confers resistance to ampicillin, carbenicillin, and related antibiotics
   3770..4358    +  rep_origin     ori: high-copy-number ColE1/pMB1/pBR322/pUC origin of replication
   4541..4       +  CDS            lacI (fragment) (across the origin): lac repressor; lacI; The lac repressor binds to the lac operator to inhibit transcription in E. coli. This inhibition can be relieved by adding lactose or isopropyl-β-D-thiogalactopyranoside (IPTG).
>Addgene plasmid #97187 | pBS-AMVpl-γWT-nAchR | addgene full sequence | sequence record 183032 | Addgene NGS Result
GTGAGCGCAACGCAATTAATGTGAGTTAGCTCACTCATTAGGCACCCCAGGCTTTACACTTTATGCTTCC
GGCTCGTATGTTGTGTGGAATTGTGAGCGGATAACAATTTCACACAGGAAACAGCTATGACCATGATTAC
GCCAAGCTCGAAATTAACCCTCACTAAAGGGAACAAAAGCTGGTACCGCGGCCGCTTTTTTTTTTTTTTT
TTTTCCCCTCTGTCTCTTTATTTCTCTATCTTCTCCCAGGAAGCCTTGGGTATTTCCCCAAGAGCACACT
CAGCATCAACACGGGATACAGCTCTACAAACAGCATGGCCCTCATAGCTGACTCCAGGGCCCAGGAGGGA
TTGGTTGGCTTAGTCTGGCAAAGGCAGGTAGGGGCGGGGGTCTCCGGGGAACGGCAGGTCAGGCACTTGG
TTGTAGTGGGCCATGAGGAAGATGCCAGCAGTGCCACAGATGAAGAGGGAGAGCATGGCTAGGAAGCAGA
CTCGGTCCAGCACTCGGCCCACCAGCAACCACTCCTCGTTCCCACTGTCAAAGTGACTCTGCTGGCGTCG
GGCACGAGCCATGAGGTTACAGGCATCCACACAGGCCTGGATGGCTGGGGAGGCTTGCTTCAGGCTGCCA
CAGAACTCCTGGCTCTGCCTCACTTCTGGACCATTCTCTAGCTTCTCCAATACTGCCTGCACTAATCCAT
TGCGCTGCCTTTGCCTAAAGAGGAGTTCGCTTCGAGGCAGACAGAGGTCCCCTTCCTCTCGAGCCATGAT
GGGCCACCCTGAGGAAGAGCCATTCTGGAGTCGGAACCGGGCATCCTGGACAGCAGCTGGAGCTAGTGGG
CGCACATGCATCCGTAACAGCTGGGGCAGGAGCCTCAGGAACAACTTGCGGACCCCACGGGCCATGGAGT
GTGTGTGGGGGGACCGCAAGGACACATTGAGCACGACCACAGAGTTCACGACGATGAGGATGGTCACCAC
CATGAGGAAGGTCAGGTACTTGCTGATGAGTGGCACTGCCTGGGAGGTCTCAGGCACCTTCTTAGCCACA
AGGAAAAGGAAGACAGTCTGGGCCAGGAGCACGTTGGTGGCCACTGTGCATTTCTGGCCGCCCGCCTTAG
CAGGAAGGAAGTAGATGAGGATGGCGACTGAGGAGATGAGCACACAGGGGGCGATGATGTTGATGACGTA
GAAGAGGGGCTTGCGCTGGATAAGCAGGTAGAACACCACCTTCTGGTGGCCCGCCTCCTCTGCAGGAGCC
ACGGAGTCCAGGAGCATTTTAGCCGGTCGGTGCCGGATGGCCCACTCCCCATTCTCTGTGAAAGCCTCCG
GGTCAATGAAGATCCACTCAATGGCTTGCCCATCCTCCTGGCTCAGCTGCAAGTTGATCTCACTGGTGCT
GTAAGTCTGGGATTGGAAGATGAGGGAACAGTTCTGCCAATCGAAGGGGAAGTAGGTGACAGAGATGGAG
CAGGAGGAGCGGAAGATGGCAGGCGGCAGCCAGTAGATACAACCGTCGGGGGACACGAGGACATTGCAGT
AGAGAGCCACCTCGAAGACACCGTCCACATTGTTCTCCAGGACGATATCTGGCCGCCAGACCATAGTAGA
TGGCACCCTCAATATCCACAGGCCTTCGTAGTCTTTTGGGTCCCAGCGCAGGCGATAGTCGCACCATTGC
ATCTCTATCCAGACGTTAGTTGTGAGGGCCTCCTCTCGTTCATTCAGGGAGATGAGGTTGGTCAAGGTAA
GCTTCAGGCTGACATTGACCACATCTGAGTCGCGCTCAGCCGGCCGCAGGTGGGGGTCGTAGTTTCGCAT
CAGGTCCGCAAGCAGACGCTCCTCTTGGTTGCGGCTCTGGGCCCCCAGGCAGACAGCCAACAGCAGCAAG
AGGAGATGAGGTCTCTGGCCCCCTTGCATGGTGGAAGTATTTGAAAGAAAATTAAAAATAAAAACGAGCT
CCAATTCGCCCTATAGTGAGTCGTATTACAATTCACTGGCCGTCGTTTTACAACGTCGTGACTGGGAAAA
CCCTGGCGTTACCCAACTTAATCGCCTTGCAGCACATCCCCCTTTCGCCAGCTGGCGTAATAGCGAAGAG
GCCCGCACCGATCGCCCTTCCCAACAGTTGCGCAGCCTGAATGGCGAATGGG
[124 nt withheld, positions 2153-2276]
C
[91 nt withheld, positions 2278-2368]
A
[49 nt withheld, positions 2370-2418]
CCTTTGACGTTGGAGTCCACGTTCTTT
[37 nt withheld, positions 2446-2482]
ACCCTATCTCGGTCTATTCTTTTGATTTATAAGGGATTTTGCCGATTTCGGCCTATTGGTTAAAAAATGA
GCTGATTTAACAAAAATTTAACGCGAATTTTAACAAAATATTAACGCTTACAATTTAGGTGGCACTTTTC
GGGGAAATGTGCGCGGAACCCCTATTTGTTTATTTTTCTAAATACATTCAAATATGTATCCGCTCATGAG
ACAATAACCCTGATAAATGCTTCAATAATATTGAAAAAGGAAGAGTATGAGTATTCAACATTTCCGTGTC
GCCCTTATTCCCTTTTTTGCGGCATTTTGCCTTCCTGTTTTTGCTCACCCAGAAACGCTGGTGAAAGTAA
AAGATGCTGAAGATCAGTTGGGTGCACGAGTGGGTTACATCGAACTGGATCTCAACAGCGGTAAGATCCT
TGAGAGTTTTCGCCCCGAAGAACGTTTTCCAATGATGAGCACTTTTAAAGTTCTGCTATGTGGCGCGGTA
TTATCCCGTATTGACGCCGGGCAAGAGCAACTCGGTCGCCGCATACACTATTCTCAGAATGACTTGGTTG
AGTACTCACCAGTCACAGAAAAGCATCTTACGGATGGCATGACAGTAAGAGAATTATGCAGTGCTGCCAT
AACCATGAGTGATAACACTGCGGCCAACTTACTTCTGACAACGATCGGAGGACCGAAGGAGCTAACCGCT
TTTTTGCACAACATGGGGGATCATGTAACTCGCCTTGATCGTTGGGAACCGGAGCTGAATGAAGCCATAC
CAAACGACGAGCGTGACACCACGATGCCTGTAGCAATGGCAACAACGTTGCGCAAACTATTAACTGGCGA
ACTACTTACTCTAGCTTCCCGGCAACAATTAATAGACTGGATGGAGGCGGATAAAGTTGCAGGACCACTT
CTGCGCTCGGCCCTTCCGGCTGGCTGGTTTATTGCTGATAAATCTGGAGCCGGTGAGCGTGGGTCTCGCG
GTATCATTGCAGCACTGGGGCCAGATGGTAAGCCCTCCCGTATCGTAGTTATCTACACGACGGGGAGTCA
GGCAACTATGGATGAACGAAATAGACAGATCGCTGAGATAGGTGCCTCACTGATTAAGCATTGGTAACTG
TCAGACCAAGTTTACTCATATATACTTTAGATTGATTTAAAACTTCATTTTTAATTTAAAAGGATCTAGG
TGAAGATCCTTTTTGATAATCTCATGACCAAAATCCCTTAACGTGAGTTTTCGTTCCACTGAGCGTCAGA
CCCCGTAGAAAAGATCAAAGGATCTTCTTGAGATCCTTTTTTTCTGCGCGTAATCTGCTGCTTGCAAACA
AAAAAACCACCGCTACCAGCGGTGGTTTGTTTGCCGGATCAAGAGCTACCAACTCTTTTTCCGAAGGTAA
CTGGCTTCAGCAGAGCGCAGATACCAAATACTGTTCTTCTAGTGTAGCCGTAGTTAGGCCACCACTTCAA
GAACTCTGTAGCACCGCCTACATACCTCGCTCTGCTAATCCTGTTACCAGTGGCTGCTGCCAGTGGCGAT
AAGTCGTGTCTTACCGGGTTGGACTCAAGACGATAGTTACCGGATAAGGCGCAGCGGTCGGGCTGAACGG
GGGGTTCGTGCACACAGCCCAGCTTGGAGCGAACGACCTACACCGAACTGAGATACCTACAGCGTGAGCT
ATGAGAAAGCGCCACGCTTCCCGAAGGGAGAAAGGCGGACAGGTATCCGGTAAGCGGCAGGGTCGGAACA
GGAGAGCGCACGAGGGAGCTTCCAGGGGGAAACGCCTGGTATCTTTATAGTCCTGTCGGGTTTCGCCACC
TCTGACTTGAGCGTCGATTTTTGTGATGCTCGTCAGGGGGGCGGAGCCTATGGAAAAACGCCAGCAACGC
GGCCTTTTTACGGTTCCTGGCCTTTTGCTGGCCTTTTGCTCACATGTTCTTTCCTGCGTTATCCCCTGAT
TCTGTGGATAACCGTATTACCGCCTTTGAGTGAGCTGATACCGCTCGCCGCAGCCGAACGACCGAGCGCA
GCGAGTCAGTGAGCGAGGAAGCGGAAGAGCGCCCAATACGCAAACCGCCTCTCCCCGCGCGTTGGCCGAT
TCATTAATGCAGCTGGCACGACAGGTTTCCCGACTGGAAAGCGGGCA
